Addgene plasmid #157118: pD649-HAsp-CD8A-COMP5AP-AviTag-9xHis
Purpose: Mammalian expression of cell-surface protein extracellular domain fused to COMP5AP-AviTag-9xHis. Protein is secreted from cells.
Depositing lab: Chris Garcia. Depositing organization: Stanford University. Publication: A Human IgSF Cell-Surface Interactome Reveals a Complex Network of Protein-Protein Interactions. Wojtowicz WM, Vielmetter J, Fernandes RA, Siepe DH, Eastman CL, Chisholm GB, Cox S, Klock H, Anderson PW, Rue SM, Miller JJ, Glaser SM, Bragstad ML, Vance J, Lam AW, Lesley SA, Zinn K, Garcia KC. Cell. 2020 Aug 20;182(4):1027-1043.e17. doi: 10.1016/j.cell.2020.07.025. PubMed 32822567.
Backbone
  Vector backbone: pD649
  Backbone size w/o insert (bp): 7153
  Vector type: Mammalian Expression
Growth in bacteria
  Bacterial resistance: Ampicillin, 100 μg/mL
  Growth temperature: 37°C
  Growth strain: DH5alpha
  Copy number: High Copy
Gene/Insert
  Gene/Insert name: CD8A
  Species: H. sapiens (human)
  Insert size (bp): 483
  Entrez Gene: CD8A (a.k.a. CD8, CD8alpha, Leu2, p32)
  Promoter: CMV/SP6
  Tag / fusion protein: COMP5AP-AviTag-9xHis (C terminal on backbone)
  Cloning method: Restriction Enzyme; 5′ cloning site GCGGCCGC (not destroyed); 3′ cloning site GGCGCGCC (not destroyed)
  Sequencing primers: 5′ ATTTAGGTGACACTATAG; 3′ CGTCGCACTCCATCACGGTG
Resource information
  A portion of this plasmid was derived from a plasmid made by: synthesis by ThermoFisher
Terms and licenses: Academic/Nonprofit Terms; Industry Terms: Not Available to Industry
Depositor comments: Some plasmids in this collection may have an IS4-like element ISVsa5 family transposase upstream of the CMV promoter.
How to cite: pD649-HAsp-CD8A-COMP5AP-AviTag-9xHis was a gift from Chris Garcia (Addgene plasmid # 157118 ; http://n2t.net/addgene:157118 ; RRID:Addgene_157118)
