[The description below was written by a language model from this plasmid's Addgene catalogue record and pLannotate feature annotations shown in this document.]
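Description:
pD649-HAsp-CD8A-COMP5AP-AviTag-9xHis is a mammalian expression plasmid of about 7.6 kb built on the pD649 backbone. It is designed to secrete the extracellular domain of human CD8A as a multimerised, enzymatically detectable fusion protein. In E. coli it is maintained at high copy from a ColE1/pUC-type origin and selected with ampicillin through a full-length β-lactamase gene. The annotation also picks up short remnants of KanR, lacZα, the rrnB T2 terminator and an f1 origin, which appear to be backbone leftovers rather than functional parts.

Expression is driven by the CMV immediate-early enhancer and promoter, followed by a fragment of CMV intron A and an SP6 promoter, which could support in vitro transcription. The open reading frame starts with a secretion signal: the plasmid name indicates an HA signal peptide, while the automated annotation matches this region only partially to an IgH signal sequence. The CD8A ectodomain sits between retained NotI and AscI sites. It is fused at its C terminus to the coiled-coil region of rat cartilage oligomeric matrix protein (COMP), which assembles into pentamers, then to human placental alkaline phosphatase. An AviTag for site-specific biotinylation and a polyhistidine tag for metal-affinity purification follow (9xHis by name, annotated as 8xHis), and a bGH polyadenylation signal ends the unit. A separate SV40/EM7-driven cassette carries a puromycin resistance gene with an SV40 poly(A), which would permit selection in mammalian cells.

Pentamerisation raises avidity for weak receptor–ligand interactions, and the phosphatase gives an enzymatic readout. This fits the plasmid's origin in a collection made to screen extracellular interactions among human IgSF cell-surface proteins. The depositor notes that some plasmids in the collection may carry an IS4-like transposase insertion upstream of the CMV promoter, but none is annotated in this sequence.
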