Features (pLannotate 1.2.2; 24 found; start..end, strand, type, name):
    119..143     -  CDS            KanR (fragment): aminoglycoside phosphotransferase; aph(3')-Ia; confers resistance to kanamycin
    254..842     +  rep_origin     ori: high-copy-number ColE1/pMB1/pBR322/pUC origin of replication
   1067..1084    +  terminator     rrnB T2 terminator (fragment): transcription terminator T2 from the E. coli rrnB gene
   1109..1128    -  CDS            lacZα (fragment): LacZα fragment of β-galactosidase; lacZ fragment
   1584..1600    +  protein_bind   lac operator: The lac repressor binds to the lac operator to inhibit transcription in E. coli. This inhibition can be relieved by adding lactose or isopropyl-β-D-thiogalactopyranoside (IPTG). lac repressor encoded by lacI
   1843..2146    +  enhancer       CMV enhancer: human cytomegalovirus immediate early enhancer
   2147..2350    +  promoter       CMV promoter: human cytomegalovirus (CMV) immediate early promoter
   2486..2529    +  intron         CMV intron (fragment): modified intron A from human cytomegalovirus
   2581..2599    +  promoter       SP6 promoter: promoter for bacteriophage SP6 RNA polymerase
   2603..2640    +  CDS            IgH signal sequence (fragment): signal sequence from the mouse immunoglobulin heavy chain variable region
   2728..3231    +  CDS            CD8A (fragment) (sequence partly withheld): CD8A_HUMAN - Also known as MAL. Experimental evidence at protein level: Swiss-Prot protein existence level 1. Integral membrane glycoprotein that plays an essential role in the immune response and serves multiple functions in responses against both external and internal offenses. In T-cells, functions primarily as a coreceptor for MHC class I molecule:peptide complex. The antigens presented by class I peptides are derived from cytosolic proteins while class II derived from extracellular proteins. Interacts simultaneously with the T-cell receptor (TCR) and the MHC class I proteins presented by
   3328..3507    +  CDS            Comp (fragment): COMP_RAT - Experimental evidence at protein level: Swiss-Prot protein existence level 1. May play a role in the structural integrity of cartilage via its interaction with other extracellular matrix proteins such as the collagens and fibronectin. Can mediate the interaction of chondrocytes with the cartilage extracellular matrix through interaction with cell surface integrin receptors. Could play a role in the pathogenesis of osteoarthritis. Potent suppressor of apoptosis in both primary chondrocytes and transformed cells. Suppresses apoptosis by blocking the activation of caspase-3 and by indu
   3495..4947    +  CDS            SEAP (fragment): secreted alkaline phosphatase from human placenta The natural enzyme has a C-terminal transmembrane sequence that is replaced by a GPI anchor.
   4972..5013    +  CDS            AviTag™ (fragment): peptide tag that allows for enzymatic biotinylation
   5017..5040    +  CDS            8xHis: 8xHis affinity tag
   5186..5297    +  polyA_signal   bGH poly(A) signal: bovine growth hormone polyadenylation signal
   5298..5406    +  rep_origin     f1 ori (fragment): f1 bacteriophage origin of replication; arrow indicates direction of (+) strand synthesis
   5420..5749    +  promoter       SV40 promoter: SV40 enhancer and early promoter
   5797..5844    +  promoter       EM7 promoter: synthetic bacterial promoter&nbsp
   5863..6462    +  CDS            PuroR (fragment): puromycin N-acetyltransferase; pac from Streptomyces; confers resistance to puromycin
   6472..6597    +  CDS            ble (fragment): BLE_KLEPN - Experimental evidence at protein level: Swiss-Prot protein existence level 1. Binding protein with a strong affinity to the bleomycin family of antibiotics. Binds to CL990; an antimitotic-antibiotic compound. From Klebsiella pneumoniae.
   6592..6713    +  polyA_signal   SV40 poly(A) signal: SV40 polyadenylation signal
   6766..7626    -  CDS            AmpR: β-lactamase; bla; confers resistance to ampicillin, carbenicillin, and related antibiotics
   7629..89      -  promoter       AmpR promoter (fragment) (across the origin): bla
>Addgene plasmid #157118 | pD649-HAsp-CD8A-COMP5AP-AviTag-9xHis | depositor full sequence | sequence record 303345 | Full Sequence
TTTCAATATTATTGAAGCATTTATCAGGGTTATTGTCTCATGAGCGGATACATATTTGAATGTATTTAGA
AAAATAAACAAATAGGGGTCAGTGTTACAACCAATTAACCAATTCTGAACATTATCGCGAGCCCATTTAT
ACCTGAATATGGCTCATAACACCCCTTGCTCATGACCAAAATCCCTTAACGTGAGTTACGCGCGCGTCGT
TCCACTGAGCGTCAGACCCCGTAGAAAAGATCAAAGGATCTTCTTGAGATCCTTTTTTTCTGCGCGTAAT
CTGCTGCTTGCAAACAAAAAAACCACCGCTACCAGCGGTGGTTTGTTTGCCGGATCAAGAGCTACCAACT
CTTTTTCCGAAGGTAACTGGCTTCAGCAGAGCGCAGATACCAAATACTGTTCTTCTAGTGTAGCCGTAGT
TAGCCCACCACTTCAAGAACTCTGTAGCACCGCCTACATACCTCGCTCTGCTAATCCTGTTACCAGTGGC
TGCTGCCAGTGGCGATAAGTCGTGTCTTACCGGGTTGGACTCAAGACGATAGTTACCGGATAAGGCGCAG
CGGTCGGGCTGAACGGGGGGTTCGTGCACACAGCCCAGCTTGGAGCGAACGACCTACACCGAACTGAGAT
ACCTACAGCGTGAGCTATGAGAAAGCGCCACGCTTCCCGAAGGGAGAAAGGCGGACAGGTATCCGGTAAG
CGGCAGGGTCGGAACAGGAGAGCGCACGAGGGAGCTTCCAGGGGGAAACGCCTGGTATCTTTATAGTCCT
GTCGGGTTTCGCCACCTCTGACTTGAGCGTCGATTTTTGTGATGCTCGTCAGGGGGGCGGAGCCTATGGA
AAAACGCCAGCAACGCGGCCTTTTTACGGTTCCTGGCCTTTTGCTGGCCTTTTGCTCACATGTTCTTTCC
TGCGTTATCCCCTGATTCTGTGGATAACCGTATTACCGCCTTTGAGTGAGCTGATACCGCTCGCCGCAGC
CGAACGACCGAGCGCAGCGAGTCAGTGAGCGAGGAAGCGGAAGGCGAGAGTAGGGAACTGCCAGGCATCA
AACTAAGCAGAAGGCCCCTGACGGATGGCCTTTTTGCGTTTCTACAAACTCTTTCTGTGTTGTAAAACGA
CGGCCAGTCTTAAGCTCGGGCCCCCTGGGCGGTTCTGATAACGAGTAATCGTTAATCCGCAAATAACGTA
AAAACCCGCTTCGGCGGGTTTTTTTATGGGGGGAGTTTAGGGAAAGAGCATTTGTCAGAATATTTAAGGG
CGCCTGTCACTTTGCTTGATATATGAGAATTATTTAACCTTATAAATGAGAAAAAAGCAACGCACTTTAA
ATAAGATACGTTGCTTTTTCGATTGATGAACACCTATAATTAAACTATTCATCTATTATTTATGATTTTT
TGTATATACAATATTTCTAGTTTGTTAAAGAGAATTAAGAAAATAAATCTCGAAAATAATAAAGGGAAAA
TCAGTTTTTGATATCAAAATTATACATGTCAACGATAATACAAAATATAATACAAACTATAAGATGTTAT
CAGTATTTATTATCATTTAGAATAAATTTTGTGTCGCCCTTAATTGTGAGCGGATAACAATTACGAGCTT
CATGCACAGTGGCGTTGACTCAATATTGGCCATTAGCCATATTATTCATTGGTTATATAGCATAAATCAA
TATTGGCTATTGGCCATTGCATACGTTGTATCTATATCATAATATGTACATTTATATTGGCTCATGTCCA
ATATGACCGCCATGTTGGCATTGATTATTGACTAGTTATTAATAGTAATCAATTACGGGGTCATTAGTTC
ATAGCCCATATATGGAGTTCCGCGTTACATAACTTACGGTAAATGGCCCGCCTGGCTGACCGCCCAACGA
CCCCCGCCCATTGACGTCAATAATGACGTATGTTCCCATAGTAACGCCAATAGGGACTTTCCATTGACGT
CAATGGGTGGAGTATTTACGGTAAACTGCCCACTTGGCAGTACATCAAGTGTATCATATGCCAAGTACGC
CCCCTATTGACGTCAATGACGGTAAATGGCCCGCCTGGCATTATGCCCAGTACATGACCTTATGGGACTT
TCCTACTTGGCAGTACATCTACGTATTAGTCATCGCTATTACCATGGTGATGCGGTTTTGGCAGTACATC
AATGGGCGTGGATAGCGGTTTGACTCACGGGGATTTCCAAGTCTCCACCCCATTGACGTCAATGGGAGTT
TGTTTTGGCACCAAAATCAACGGGACTTTCCAAAATGTCGTAACAACTCCGCCCCATTGACGCAAATGGG
CGGTAGGCGTGTACGGTGGGAGGTCTATATAAGCAGAGCTCGTTTAGTGAACCGTCAGATCGCCTGGAGA
CGCCATCCACGCTGTTTTGACCTCCATAGAAGACACCGGGACCGATCCAGCCTCCGCGGCCGGGAACGGT
GCATTGGAACGCGGATTCCCCGTGCCAAGAGTGACGTAAGTACCGCCTATAGAGTCTATAGGCCCACCCC
CTTGGCTTCGTTAGAACGCGGCTACAATTAATACATAACCTTATGTATCATACACATACGATTTAGGTGA
CACTATAGAATAACATCCACTTTGCCTTTCTCTCCACAGGTGTCCACTCCCAGGTCCAACTGCACCTCGG
TTCTATCGAAAACGCGCCTGCTAGCGCCACCATGAAGACCATCATTGCCCTGAGCTACATCTTCTGCCTG
GTGTTCGCTGCGGCCGCC
[360 nt withheld, positions 2749-3108]
GCTCCTAGACCACCTACACCAGCTCCTACAATTGCCAGCCAGCCTCTGTCTCTGAGGCCAGAAGCTTGTA
GACCTGCTGCTGGCGGAGCCGTGCATACAAGAGGACTGGACTTCGCCTGTGATGGCGCGCCGGAAGATCA
AGTTGATCCAAGATTGATTGATGGCAAGGGCGGATCTCTGGAGGTGCTGTTCCAGGGACCAGGCGGAAGC
GGCAATCCCGGCGGCGATCTGGCCCCCCAGATGCTGCGCGAGCTGCAGGAGACCAATGCCGCCCTGCAGG
ACGTGCGCGAGCTGCTGCGCCACCGCGTGAAGGAGATCACCTTCCTGAAGAACACCGTGATGGAGTGCGA
CGCCTGCGGTATGCAGCCCTCTAGAGGCTCCGGCTCCATCATCCCAGTTGAGGAGGAGAACCCGGACTTC
TGGAACCGCGAGGCAGCCGAGGCCCTGGGTGCCGCCAAGAAGCTGCAGCCTGCACAGACAGCCGCCAAGA
ACCTCATCATCTTCCTGGGCGATGGGATGGGGGTGTCTACGGTGACAGCTGCCAGGATCCTAAAAGGGCA
GAAGAAGGACAAACTGGGGCCTGAGATACCCCTGGCCATGGACCGCTTCCCATATGTGGCTCTGTCCAAG
ACATACAATGTAGACAAACATGTGCCAGACAGTGGAGCCACAGCCACGGCCTACCTGTGCGGGGTCAAGG
GCAACTTCCAGACCATTGGCTTGAGTGCAGCCGCCCGCTTTAACCAGTGCAACACGACACGCGGCAACGA
GGTCATCTCCGTGATGAATCGGGCCAAGAAAGCAGGGAAGTCAGTGGGAGTGGTAACCACCACACGAGTG
CAGCACGCCTCGCCAGCCGGCACCTACGCCCACACGGTGAACCGCAACTGGTACTCGGACGCCGACGTGC
CTGCCTCGGCCCGCCAGGAGGGGTGCCAGGACATCGCTACGCAGCTCATCTCCAACATGGACATTGACGT
GATCCTAGGTGGAGGCCGAAAGTACATGTTTCGCATGGGAACCCCAGACCCTGAGTACCCAGATGACTAC
AGCCAAGGTGGGACCAGGCTGGACGGGAAGAATCTGGTGCAGGAATGGCTGGCGAAGCGCCAGGGTGCCC
GGTATGTGTGGAACCGCACTGAGCTCATGCAGGCTTCCCTGGACCCGTCTGTGACCCATCTCATGGGTCT
CTTTGAGCCTGGAGACATGAAATACGAGATCCACCGAGACTCCACACTGGACCCCTCCCTGATGGAGATG
ACAGAGGCTGCCCTGCGCCTGCTGAGCAGGAACCCCCGCGGCTTCTTCCTCTTCGTGGAGGGTGGTCGCA
TCGACCATGGTCATCATGAAAGCAGGGCTTACCGGGCACTGACTGAGACGATCATGTTCGACGACGCCAT
TGAGAGGGCGGGCCAGCTCACCAGCGAGGAGGACACGCTGAGCCTCGTCACTGCCGACCACTCCCACGTC
TTCTCCTTCGGAGGCTACCCCCTGCGAGGGAGCTCCATCTTCGGGCTGGCCCCTGGCAAGGCCCGGGACA
GGAAGGCCTACACGGTCCTCCTATACGGAAACGGTCCAGGCTATGTGCTCAAGGACGGCGCCCGGCCGGA
TGTTACCGAGAGCGAGAGCGGGAGCCCCGAGTATCGGCAGCAGTCAGCAGTGCCCCTGGACGAAGAGACC
CACGCAGGCGAGGACGTGGCGGTGTTCGCGCGCGGCCCGCAGGCGCACCTGGTTCACGGCGTGCAGGAGC
AGACCTTCATAGCGCACGTCATGGCCTTCGCCGCCTGCCTGGAGCCCTACACCGCCTGCGACCTGGCGCC
CCCCGCCGGCACCACCGACGCCGCGCACCCGGGTGGCGGAGGACTGAACGACATCTTCGAGGCTCAGAAA
ATCGAATGGCACGAACATCACCATCACCATCACCATCACCATTAAGGCCGGCCTGTAGTCACTGGCACAA
CGCGTTACCCGGTAAGCCAATCGGGTATACACGGTCGTCATACTGCAGACAGGGTTCTTCTACTTTGCAA
GATAGTCTTGAGTAGTAAAATAAATAGATAGAGAAAATCAGCCTCGACTGTGCCTTCTAGTTGCCAGCCA
TCTGTTGTTTGCCCCTCCCCCGTGCCTTCCTTGACCCTGGAAGGTGCCACTCCCACTGTCCTTTCCTAAT
AAAATGAGGAAATTGCATCACAACACTCAACCCTATCTCGGTCTATTCTTTTGATTTATAAGGGATTTTG
CCGATTTCGGCCTATTGGTTAAAAAATGAGCTGATTTAACAAAAATTTAACGCGAATTAATTCTGTGGAA
TGTGTGTCAGTTAGGGTGTGGAAAGTCCCCAGGCTCCCCAGCAGGCAGAAGTATGCAAAGCATGCATCTC
AATTAGTCAGCAACCAGGTGTGGAAAGTCCCCAGGCTCCCCAGCAGGCAGAAGTATGCAAAGCATGCATC
TCAATTAGTCAGCAACCATAGTCCCGCCCCTAACTCCGCCCATCCCGCCCCTAACTCCGCCCAGTTCCGC
CCATTCTCCGCCCCATGGCTGACTAATTTTTTTTATTTATGCAGAGGCCGAGGCCGCCTCTGCCTCTGAG
CTATTCCAGAAGTAGTGAGGAGGCTTTTTTGGAGGCCTAGGCTTTTGCAAAAAGCTCCCGGGAGCTTGTA
TATCCATTTTCGGATCTGATCAGCACGTGTTGACAATTAATCATCGGCATAGTATATCGGCATAGTATAA
TACGACAAGGTGAGGAACTAAACCATGACCGAGTACAAGCCCACGGTGCGCCTCGCCACCCGCGACGACG
TCCCCAGGGCCGTACGCACCCTCGCCGCCGCGTTCGCCGACTACCCCGCCACGCGCCACACCGTCGATCC
GGACCGCCACATCGAGCGGGTCACCGAGCTGCAAGAACTCTTCCTCACGCGCGTCGGGCTCGACATCGGC
AAGGTGTGGGTCGCGGACGACGGCGCCGCGGTGGCGGTCTGGACCACGCCGGAGAGCGTCGAAGCGGGGG
CGGTGTTCGCCGAGATCGGCCCGCGCATGGCCGAGTTGAGCGGTTCCCGGCTGGCCGCGCAGCAACAGAT
GGAAGGCCTCCTGGCGCCGCACCGGCCCAAGGAGCCCGCGTGGTTCCTGGCCACCGTCGGCGTCTCGCCC
GACCACCAGGGCAAGGGTCTGGGCAGCGCCGTCGTGCTCCCCGGAGTGGAGGCGGCCGAGCGCGCCGGGG
TGCCCGCCTTCCTGGAGACATCCGCGCCCCGCAACCTCCCCTTCTACGAGCGGCTCGGCTTCACCGTCAC
CGCCGACGTCGAGGTGCCCGAAGGACCGCGCACCTGGTGCATGACCCGCAAGCCCGGTGCCTGACACGTG
CTACGAGATTTCGATTCCACCGCCGCCTTCTATGAAAGGTTGGGCTTCGGAATCGTTTTCCGGGACGCCG
GCTGGATGATCCTCCAGCGCGGGGATCTCATGCTGGAGTTCTTCGCCCACCCCAACTTGTTTATTGCAGC
TTATAATGGTTACAAATAAAGCAATAGCATCACAAATTTCACAAATAAAGCATTTTTTTCACTGCATTCT
AGTTGTGGTTTGTCCAAACTCATCAATGTATCTTATCATGTCTGTATACCGTCGACCTCTAGCTAGAGCT
TGGCGTAATCATGGTCATTACCAATGCTTAATCAGTGAGGCACCTATCTCAGCGATCTGTCTATTTCGTT
CATCCATAGTTGCCTGACTCCCCGTCGTGTAGATAACTACGATACGGGAGGGCTTACCATCTGGCCCCAG
CGCTGCGATGATACCGCGAGAACCACGCTCACCGGCTCCGGATTTATCAGCAATAAACCAGCCAGCCGGA
AGGGCCGAGCGCAGAAGTGGTCCTGCAACTTTATCCGCCTCCATCCAGTCTATTAATTGTTGCCGGGAAG
CTAGAGTAAGTAGTTCGCCAGTTAATAGTTTGCGCAACGTTGTTGCCATCGCTACAGGCATCGTGGTGTC
ACGCTCGTCGTTTGGTATGGCTTCATTCAGCTCCGGTTCCCAACGATCAAGGCGAGTTACATGATCCCCC
ATGTTGTGCAAAAAAGCGGTTAGCTCCTTCGGTCCTCCGATCGTTGTCAGAAGTAAGTTGGCCGCAGTGT
TATCACTCATGGTTATGGCAGCACTGCATAATTCTCTTACTGTCATGCCATCCGTAAGATGCTTTTCTGT
GACTGGTGAGTACTCAACCAAGTCATTCTGAGAATAGTGTATGCGGCGACCGAGTTGCTCTTGCCCGGCG
TCAATACGGGATAATACCGCGCCACATAGCAGAACTTTAAAAGTGCTCATCATTGGAAAACGTTCTTCGG
GGCGAAAACTCTCAAGGATCTTACCGCTGTTGAGATCCAGTTCGATGTAACCCACTCGTGCACCCAACTG
ATCTTCAGCATCTTTTACTTTCACCAGCGTTTCTGGGTGAGCAAAAACAGGAAGGCAAAATGCCGCAAAA
AAGGGAATAAGGGCGACACGGAAATGTTGAATACTCATATTCTTCCTT
