>Addgene plasmid #157118 | pD649-HAsp-CD8A-COMP5AP-AviTag-9xHis | depositor partial sequence | sequence record 303346 | insert (extracellular domain)
[360 nt withheld, positions 1-360]
GCTCCTAGACCACCTACACCAGCTCCTACAATTGCCAGCCAGCCTCTGTCTCTGAGGCCAGAAGCTTGTA
GACCTGCTGCTGGCGGAGCCGTGCATACAAGAGGACTGGACTTCGCCTGTGAT
